LOCUS       Exported 6491 bp ds-DNA circular SYN 13-MAY-2021
DEFINITION  mCBPHAT_4xNLS_PUFa_2xNLS in pCR8 Gateway donor vector.
ACCESSION   .
VERSION     .
KEYWORDS    pAC1416-pCR8-mCBPHAT_4xNLS_PUFa_2xNLS
SOURCE      synthetic DNA construct
  ORGANISM  synthetic DNA construct
REFERENCE   1 (bases 1 to 6491)
  AUTHORS   Cheng AW, Jillette N, Lee P, Plaskon D, Fujiwara Y, Wang W,
            Taghbalout A, Wang H
  TITLE     Casilio: a versatile CRISPR-Cas9-Pumilio hybrid for gene regulation
            and genomic labeling.
  JOURNAL   Cell Res. 2016 Feb;26(2):254-7. doi: 10.1038/cr.2016.3. Epub 2016
            Jan 15.
  PUBMED    26768771
REFERENCE   2 (bases 1 to 6491)
  AUTHORS   .
  TITLE     Direct Submission
  JOURNAL   Exported May 13, 2021 from SnapGene Server 1.1.58
            http://www.snapgene.com
FEATURES             Location/Qualifiers
     source          1..6491
                     /organism="synthetic DNA construct"
                     /mol_type="other DNA"
     primer_bind     92..109
                     /label=L4440
                     /note="L4440 vector, forward primer"
     terminator      268..295
                     /label=rrnB T2 terminator
                     /note="transcription terminator T2 from the E. coli rrnB
                     gene"
     terminator      387..473
                     /gene="Escherichia coli rrnB"
                     /label=rrnB T1 terminator
                     /note="transcription terminator T1 from the E. coli rrnB
                     gene"
     primer_bind     522..544
                     /label=M13/pUC Forward
                     /note="In lacZ gene"
     primer_bind     536..553
                     /label=M13 Forward
                     /note="In lacZ gene. Also called M13-F20 or M13 (-21)
                     Forward"
     primer_bind     537..553
                     /label=M13 fwd
                     /note="common sequencing primer, one of multiple similar
                     variants"
     protein_bind    569..668
                     /gene="mutant version of attL"
                     /label=attL1
                     /bound_moiety="LR Clonase(TM)"
                     /note="recombination site for the Gateway(R) LR reaction"
     regulatory      2312..2321
                     /regulatory_class="other"
                     /note="vertebrate consensus sequence for strong initiation
                     of translation (Kozak, 1987)"
     CDS             3008..3028
                     /codon_start=1
                     /product="nuclear localization signal of SV40 (simian virus
                     40) large T antigen"
                     /label=SV40 NLS
                     /translation="PKKKRKV"
     CDS             3032..3052
                     /codon_start=1
                     /product="nuclear localization signal of SV40 (simian virus
                     40) large T antigen"
                     /label=SV40 NLS
                     /translation="PKKKRKV"
     CDS             3056..3076
                     /codon_start=1
                     /product="nuclear localization signal of SV40 (simian virus
                     40) large T antigen"
                     /label=SV40 NLS
                     /translation="PKKKRKV"
     CDS             3167..3187
                     /codon_start=1
                     /product="nuclear localization signal of SV40 (simian virus
                     40) large T antigen"
                     /label=SV40 NLS
                     /translation="PKKKRKV"
     CDS             4244..4264
                     /codon_start=1
                     /product="nuclear localization signal of SV40 (simian virus
                     40) large T antigen"
                     /label=SV40 NLS
                     /translation="PKKKRKV"
     CDS             4268..4288
                     /codon_start=1
                     /product="nuclear localization signal of SV40 (simian virus
                     40) large T antigen"
                     /label=SV40 NLS
                     /translation="PKKKRKV"
     protein_bind    complement(4370..4469)
                     /gene="mutant version of attL"
                     /label=attL2
                     /bound_moiety="LR Clonase(TM)"
                     /note="recombination site for the Gateway(R) LR reaction"
     primer_bind     complement(4486..4505)
                     /label=T7
                     /note="T7 promoter, forward primer"
     promoter        complement(4487..4505)
                     /label=T7 promoter
                     /note="promoter for bacteriophage T7 RNA polymerase"
     primer_bind     complement(4510..4526)
                     /label=M13 rev
                     /note="common sequencing primer, one of multiple similar
                     variants"
     primer_bind     complement(4510..4526)
                     /label=M13 Reverse
                     /note="In lacZ gene. Also called M13-rev"
     CDS             4957..5748
                     /codon_start=1
                     /gene="aadA"
                     /product="aminoglycoside adenylyltransferase (Murphy,
                     1985)"
                     /label=SmR
                     /note="confers resistance to spectinomycin and
                     streptomycin"
                     /translation="MREAVIAEVSTQLSEVVGVIERHLEPTLLAVHLYGSAVDGGLKPH
                     SDIDLLVTVTVRLDETTRRALINDLLETSASPGESEILRAVEVTIVVHDDIIPWRYPAK
                     RELQFGEWQRNDILAGIFEPATIDIDLAILLTKAREHSVALVGPAAEELFDPVPEQDLF
                     EALNETLTLWNSPPDWAGDERNVVLTLSRIWYSAVTGKIAPKDVAADWAMERLPAQYQP
                     VILEARQAYLGQEEDRLASRADQLEEFVHYVKGEITKVVGK"
     rep_origin      5841..6429
                     /direction=RIGHT
                     /label=ori
                     /note="high-copy-number ColE1/pMB1/pBR322/pUC origin of
                     replication"
     primer_bind     6330..6349
                     /label=pBR322ori-F
                     /note="pBR322 origin, forward primer"
ORIGIN
        1 ctttcctgcg ttatcccctg attctgtgga taaccgtatt accgcctttg agtgagctga
       61 taccgctcgc cgcagccgaa cgaccgagcg cagcgagtca gtgagcgagg aagcggaaga
      121 gcgcccaata cgcaaaccgc ctctccccgc gcgttggccg attcattaat gcagctggca
      181 cgacaggttt cccgactgga aagcgggcag tgagcgcaac gcaattaata cgcgtaccgc
      241 tagccaggaa gagtttgtag aaacgcaaaa aggccatccg tcaggatggc cttctgctta
      301 gtttgatgcc tggcagttta tggcgggcgt cctgcccgcc accctccggg ccgttgcttc
      361 acaacgttca aatccgctcc cggcggattt gtcctactca ggagagcgtt caccgacaaa
      421 caacagataa aacgaaaggc ccagtcttcc gactgagcct ttcgttttat ttgatgcctg
      481 gcagttccct actctcgcgt taacgctagc atggatgttt tcccagtcac gacgttgtaa
      541 aacgacggcc agtcttaagc tcgggcccca aataatgatt ttattttgac tgatagtgac
      601 ctgttcgttg caacaaattg atgagcaatg cttttttata atgccaactt tgtacaaaaa
      661 agcaggctcc gaattcaccg gtgccgccac catgatcttt aaacccgagg agctacgcca
      721 ggcacttatg ccaactctag aagcactcta tcgacaggac ccagagtctt tgccttttcg
      781 tcagcctgta gatcctcagc tcctaggaat cccagattat tttgatatag tgaagaatcc
      841 tatggacctt tctaccatca aacgaaagct ggacacaggg caatatcaag aaccctggca
      901 gtatgtggat gatgtctggc ttatgttcaa caatgcgtgg ctatataatc gtaaaacgtc
      961 ccgtgtatat aaattttgca gtaaacttgc agaggtcttt gaacaagaaa ttgaccctgt
     1021 catgcagtct cttggatatt gctgtggacg aaagtatgag ttctccccac agactttgtg
     1081 ctgttacgga aagcagctgt gtacaattcc tcgtgatgca gcctactaca gctatcagaa
     1141 taggtatcat ttctgtgaga agtgtttcac agagatccag ggcgagaatg tgaccctggg
     1201 tgacgaccct tcccaacctc agacgacaat ttccaaggat caatttgaaa agaagaaaaa
     1261 tgatacctta gatcctgaac cttttgttga ctgcaaagag tgtggccgga agatgcatca
     1321 gatttgtgtt ctacactatg acatcatttg gccttcaggt tttgtgtgtg acaactgttt
     1381 gaagaaaact ggcagacctc ggaaagaaaa caaattcagt gctaagaggc tgcagaccac
     1441 acgattggga aaccacttag aagacagagt gaataagttt ttgcggcgcc agaatcaccc
     1501 tgaagctggg gaggtttttg tcagagtggt ggccagctca gacaagactg tggaggtcaa
     1561 gccgggaatg aagtcaaggt ttgtggattc tggagagatg tcggaatctt tcccatatcg
     1621 taccaaagca ctctttgctt ttgaggagat cgatggagtc gatgtgtgct tttttgggat
     1681 gcatgtgcaa gaatacggct ctgattgccc cccaccaaat acaaggcgtg tatacatatc
     1741 ttatctggac agtattcatt tcttccggcc ccgctgcctc cggacagctg tttaccatga
     1801 gatcctcatc ggatatctcg agtatgtgaa gaaattgggg tatgtgacag gacatatttg
     1861 ggcctgtccc ccaagtgaag gagatgacta tatctttcat tgccaccccc ctgaccagaa
     1921 aatccccaaa ccaaaacgac tacaggagtg gtacaagaag atgctggaca aggcgtttgc
     1981 agagaggatc attaacgact ataaggacat cttcaaacaa gcgaacgaag acaggctcac
     2041 gagtgccaag gagttgccct attttgaagg agatttctgg cctaatgtgt tggaagaaag
     2101 cattaaggaa ctagaacaag aagaagaaga aaggaaaaaa gaagagagta ctgcagcgag
     2161 tgagactcct gagggcagtc agggtgacag caaaaatgcg aagaaaaaga acaacaagaa
     2221 gaccaacaaa aacaaaagca gcattagccg cgccaacaag aagaagccca gcatgcccaa
     2281 tgtttccaac gacctgtcgc agaagctgta tgccaccatg gagaagcaca aggaggtatt
     2341 ctttgtgatt catctgcatg ctgggcctgt tatcagcact cagcccccca tcgtggaccc
     2401 tgatcctctg cttagctgtg acctcatgga tgggcgagat gccttcctca ccctggccag
     2461 agacaagcac tgggaattct cttccttacg ccgctccaaa tggtccactc tgtgcatgct
     2521 ggtggagctg cacacacagg gccaggaccg ctttgtttat acctgcaatg agtgcaaaca
     2581 ccatgtggaa acacgctggc actgcactgt gtgtgaggac tatgaccttt gtatcaattg
     2641 ctacaacaca aagagccaca cccataagat ggtgaagtgg gggctaggcc tagatgatga
     2701 gggcagcagt cagggtgagc cacagtccaa gagcccccag gaatcccggc gtctcagcat
     2761 ccagcgctgc atccagtccc tggtgcatgc ctgccagtgt cgcaatgcca actgctcact
     2821 gccgtcttgc cagaagatga agcgagtcgt gcagcacacc aagggctgca agcgcaagac
     2881 taatggagga tgcccagtgt gcaagcagct cattgctctt tgctgctacc acgccaaaca
     2941 ctgccaagaa aataaatgcc ctgtgccctt ctgcctcaac atcaacgatg gcggaggcgg
     3001 atctgatcca aaaaagaaga gaaaggtaga tccaaaaaag aagagaaagg tagatccaaa
     3061 aaagaagaga aaggtaggat ctaccggatc tagaaacgat ggtggtggtg gaagcggggg
     3121 tgggggcagc ggtggagggg gaagcgggcg cgccgggatc ctccccccca agaaaaagag
     3181 gaaggtatct agaggccgca gccgcctttt ggaagatttt cgaaacaacc ggtaccccaa
     3241 tttacaactg cgggagattg ctggacatat aatggaattt tcccaagacc agcatgggtc
     3301 cagattcatt cagctgaaac tggagcgtgc cacaccagct gagcgccagc ttgtcttcaa
     3361 tgaaatcctc caggctgcct accaactcat ggtggatgtg tttggtaatt acgtcattca
     3421 gaagttcttt gaatttggca gtcttgaaca gaagctggct ttggcagaac ggattcgagg
     3481 ccacgtcctg tcattggcac tacagatgta tggcagccgt gttatcgaga aagctcttga
     3541 gtttattcct tcagaccagc agaatgagat ggttcgggaa ctagatggcc atgtcttgaa
     3601 gtgtgtgaaa gatcagaatg gcaatcacgt ggttcagaaa tgcattgaat gtgtacagcc
     3661 ccagtctttg caatttatca tcgacgcgtt taagggacag gtatttgcct tatccacaca
     3721 tccttatggc tgccgagtga ttcagagaat cctggagcac tgtctccctg accagacact
     3781 ccctatttta gaggagcttc accagcacac agagcagctg gtacaggatc aatatggaaa
     3841 ttatgtaatc caacatgtac tggagcacgg tcgtcctgag gataaaagca aaattgtagc
     3901 agaaatccga ggcaatgtac ttgtattgag tcagcacaaa tttgcaagca atgttgtgga
     3961 gaagtgtgtt actcacgcct cacgtacgga gcgcgctgtg ctcatcgacg aggtgtgcac
     4021 catgaacgac ggtccccaca gtgccttata caccatgatg aaggaccagt atgccaacta
     4081 cgtggtccag aagatgattg acgtggcgga gccaggccag cggaagatcg tcatgcataa
     4141 gatccggccc cacatcgcaa ctcttcgtaa gtacacctat ggcaagcaca ttctggccaa
     4201 gctggagaag tactacatga agaacggtgt tgacttaggg gacccaaaga agaagcgcaa
     4261 agtggatcct aaaaagaaaa gaaaggtagg cggccgcggg ggaggcggtt ccggtggcgg
     4321 cggaagcgga ggtggaggat cagggccggc ctgattaatt aagaattcga cccagctttc
     4381 ttgtacaaag ttggcattat aaaaaataat tgctcatcaa tttgttgcaa cgaacaggtc
     4441 actatcagtc aaaataaaat cattatttgc catccagctg atatccccta tagtgagtcg
     4501 tattacatgg tcatagctgt ttcctggcag ctctggcccg tgtctcaaaa tctctgatgt
     4561 tacattgcac aagataaaaa tatatcatca tgcctcctct agaccagcca ggacagaaat
     4621 gcctcgactt cgctgctgcc caaggttgcc gggtgacgca caccgtggaa acggatgaag
     4681 gcacgaaccc agtggacata agcctgttcg gttcgtaagc tgtaatgcaa gtagcgtatg
     4741 cgctcacgca actggtccag aaccttgacc gaacgcagcg gtggtaacgg cgcagtggcg
     4801 gttttcatgg cttgttatga ctgttttttt ggggtacagt ctatgcctcg ggcatccaag
     4861 cagcaagcgc gttacgccgt gggtcgatgt ttgatgttat ggagcagcaa cgatgttacg
     4921 cagcagggca gtcgccctaa aacaaagtta aacatcatga gggaagcggt gatcgccgaa
     4981 gtatcgactc aactatcaga ggtagttggc gtcatcgagc gccatctcga accgacgttg
     5041 ctggccgtac atttgtacgg ctccgcagtg gatggcggcc tgaagccaca cagtgatatt
     5101 gatttgctgg ttacggtgac cgtaaggctt gatgaaacaa cgcggcgagc tttgatcaac
     5161 gaccttttgg aaacttcggc ttcccctgga gagagcgaga ttctccgcgc tgtagaagtc
     5221 accattgttg tgcacgacga catcattccg tggcgttatc cagctaagcg cgaactgcaa
     5281 tttggagaat ggcagcgcaa tgacattctt gcaggtatct tcgagccagc cacgatcgac
     5341 attgatctgg ctatcttgct gacaaaagca agagaacata gcgttgcctt ggtaggtcca
     5401 gcggcggagg aactctttga tccggttcct gaacaggatc tatttgaggc gctaaatgaa
     5461 accttaacgc tatggaactc gccgcccgac tgggctggcg atgagcgaaa tgtagtgctt
     5521 acgttgtccc gcatttggta cagcgcagta accggcaaaa tcgcgccgaa ggatgtcgct
     5581 gccgactggg caatggagcg cctgccggcc cagtatcagc ccgtcatact tgaagctaga
     5641 caggcttatc ttggacaaga agaagatcgc ttggcctcgc gcgcagatca gttggaagaa
     5701 tttgtccact acgtgaaagg cgagatcacc aaggtagtcg gcaaataacc ctcgagccac
     5761 ccatgaccaa aatcccttaa cgtgagttac gcgtcgttcc actgagcgtc agaccccgta
     5821 gaaaagatca aaggatcttc ttgagatcct ttttttctgc gcgtaatctg ctgcttgcaa
     5881 acaaaaaaac caccgctacc agcggtggtt tgtttgccgg atcaagagct accaactctt
     5941 tttccgaagg taactggctt cagcagagcg cagataccaa atactgtcct tctagtgtag
     6001 ccgtagttag gccaccactt caagaactct gtagcaccgc ctacatacct cgctctgcta
     6061 atcctgttac cagtggctgc tgccagtggc gataagtcgt gtcttaccgg gttggactca
     6121 agacgatagt taccggataa ggcgcagcgg tcgggctgaa cggggggttc gtgcacacag
     6181 cccagcttgg agcgaacgac ctacaccgaa ctgagatacc tacagcgtga gcattgagaa
     6241 agcgccacgc ttcccgaagg gagaaaggcg gacaggtatc cggtaagcgg cagggtcgga
     6301 acaggagagc gcacgaggga gcttccaggg ggaaacgcct ggtatcttta tagtcctgtc
     6361 gggtttcgcc acctctgact tgagcgtcga tttttgtgat gctcgtcagg ggggcggagc
     6421 ctatggaaaa acgccagcaa cgcggccttt ttacggttcc tggccttttg ctggcctttt
     6481 gctcacatgt t
//
