[The description below was written by a language model from this plasmid's Addgene catalogue record and the feature table of its GenBank file.]
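Description:
pAC1416-pCR8-mCBPHAT_4xNLS_PUFa_2xNLS is a 6,491 bp Gateway entry-type plasmid (catalogued as a "Gateway donor") built on the Invitrogen pCR8/GW/TOPO backbone. It is maintained in E. coli through a high-copy ColE1/pUC-type origin and selected with spectinomycin via the aadA aminoglycoside adenylyltransferase gene, which also confers streptomycin resistance. The rrnB T1 and T2 terminators sit upstream of the cloning region and insulate it from read-through transcription. M13 forward and reverse primer sites, plus a T7 promoter oriented back toward the insert, flank the cassette for sequencing.

The payload lies between attL1 and attL2, so it can be moved by an LR Clonase reaction into any attR-containing destination vector. The plasmid carries no annotated mammalian promoter or polyadenylation signal of its own, so expression depends on the destination vector chosen. The synthetic open reading frame encodes the histone acetyltransferase (HAT) domain of mCBP at the N terminus, followed by four SV40 large T antigen nuclear localization signals, a PUFa Pumilio RNA-binding domain, and two further SV40 NLS copies at the C terminus. The feature table annotates the six NLS elements and a Kozak consensus motif within the insert, but not the HAT or PUF coding segments themselves.

The construct belongs to the Casilio system, a CRISPR-Cas9–Pumilio hybrid for gene regulation and genomic labeling. In that approach, PUF domains fused to effectors are recruited to cognate binding sites appended to guide RNAs. This plasmid therefore provides an acetyltransferase effector module that can be targeted to chosen genomic loci.
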