Addgene plasmid #71913: pAC1416-pCR8-mCBPHAT_4xNLS_PUFa_2xNLS
Purpose: mCBPHAT_4xNLS_PUFa_2xNLS in pCR8 Gateway donor vector
Depositing lab: Albert Cheng. Depositing organization: Jackson Laboratory. Publication: Casilio: a versatile CRISPR-Cas9-Pumilio hybrid for gene regulation and genomic labeling. Cheng AW, Jillette N, Lee P, Plaskon D, Fujiwara Y, Wang W, Taghbalout A, Wang H. Cell Res. 2016 Feb;26(2):254-7. doi: 10.1038/cr.2016.3. Epub 2016 Jan 15. PubMed 26768771.
Backbone
  Vector backbone: pCR8/GW/TOPO
  Backbone manufacturer: Invitrogen
  Vector type: Gateway Donor
Growth in bacteria
  Bacterial resistance: Spectinomycin, 50 μg/mL
  Growth temperature: 37°C
  Growth strain: DH5alpha
  Copy number: Unknown
Gene/Insert
  Gene/Insert name: mCBPHAT_4xNLS_PUFa_2xNLS
  Species: Synthetic
  Tag / fusion protein: mCBP HAT domain (N terminal on insert)
  Cloning method: Unknown
  Sequencing primers: 5′ M13F; 3′ M13R
Terms and licenses: Academic/Nonprofit Terms; Industry Terms: Not Available to Industry
Depositor comments: Please visit http://casil.io for more information, updates, and protocols.
How to cite: pAC1416-pCR8-mCBPHAT_4xNLS_PUFa_2xNLS was a gift from Albert Cheng (Addgene plasmid # 71913)
