>Addgene plasmid #71913 | pAC1416-pCR8-mCBPHAT_4xNLS_PUFa_2xNLS | addgene partial sequence | sequence record 136900 | M13-F20 5'-TGTAAAACGACGGCCAGT-3'
ATTTTATTTTGACTGATAGTGACCTGTTCGTTGCAACAAATTGATGAGCAATGCTTTTTTATAATGCCAA
CTTTGTACAAAAAAGCAGGCTCCGAATTCACCGGTGCCGCCACCATGATCTTTAAACCCGAGGAGCTACG
CCAGGCACTTATGCCAACTCTAGAAGCACTCTATCGACAGGACCCAGAGTCTTTGCCTTTTCGTCAGCCT
GTAGATCCTCAGCTCCTAGGAATCCCAGATTATTTTGATATAGTGAAGAATCCTATGGACCTTTCTACCA
TCAAACGAAAGCTGGACACAGGGCAATATCAAGAACCCTGGCAGTATGTGGATGATGTCTGGCTTATGTT
CAACAATGCGTGGCTATATAATCGTAAAACGTCCCGTGTATATAAATTTTGCAGTAAACTTGCAGAGGTC
TTTGAACAAGAAATTGACCCTGTCATGCAGTCTCTTGGATATTGCTGTGGACGAAAGTATGAGTTCTCCC
CACAGACTTTGTGCTGTTACGGAAAGCAGCTGTGTACAATTCCTCGTGATGCAGCCTACTACAGCTATCA
GAATAGGTATCATTTCTGTGAGAAGTGTTTCACAGAGATCCAGGGCGAGAATGTGACCCTGGGTGACGAC
CCTTCCCAACCTCAGACGACAATTTCCAAGGATCAATTTGAAAAGAAGAAAAATGATACCTTAGATCCTG
AACCTTTTGTTGACTGCAAAGAGTGTGGCCGGAAGATGCATCAGATTTGTGTTCTACACTATGACATCAT
TTGGCCTTCAGGTTTTGTGTGTGACAACTGTTTGAAGAAAACTGGCAGACCTCGGAAAGAAAACAAATTC
AGTGCTAAGAGGCTGCAGACCACACGATTGGG
