>Addgene plasmid #71913 | pAC1416-pCR8-mCBPHAT_4xNLS_PUFa_2xNLS | addgene partial sequence | sequence record 136955 | M13-Rev 5'-CAGGAAACAGCTATGACC-3'
TCAGCTGGATGGCAAATAATGATTTTATTTTGACTGATAGTGACCTGTTCGTTGCAACAAATTGATGAGC
AATTATTTTTTATAATGCCAACTTTGTACAAGAAAGCTGGGTCGAATTCTTAATTAATCAGGCCGGCCCT
GATCCTCCACCTCCGCTTCCGCCGCCACCGGAACCGCCTCCCCCGCGGCCGCCTACCTTTCTTTTCTTTT
TAGGATCCACTTTGCGCTTCTTCTTTGGGTCCCCTAAGTCAACACCGTTCTTCATGTAGTACTTCTCCAG
CTTGGCCAGAATGTGCTTGCCATAGGTGTACTTACGAAGAGTTGCGATGTGGGGCCGGATCTTATGCATG
ACGATCTTCCGCTGGCCTGGCTCCGCCACGTCAATCATCTTCTGGACCACGTAGTTGGCATACTGGTCCT
TCATCATGGTGTATAAGGCACTGTGGGGACCGTCGTTCATGGTGCACACCTCGTCGATGAGCACAGCGCG
CTCCGTACGTGAGGCGTGAGTAACACACTTCTCCACAACATTGCTTGCAAATTTGTGCTGACTCAATACA
AGTACATTGCCTCGGATTTCTGCTACAATTTTGCTTTTATCCTCAGGACGACCGTGCTCCAGTACATGTT
GGATTACATAATTTCCATATTGATCCTGTACCAGCTGCTCTGTGTGCTGGTGAAGCTCCTCTAAAATAGG
GAGTGTCTGGTCAGGGAGACAGTGCTCCAGGATTCTCTGAATCACTCGGCAGCCATAAGGATGTGTGGAT
AAGGCAAATACCTGTCCCTTAAACGCGTCGATGATAAATTGCAAAGACTGGGGCTGTACACATTCAATGC
ATTTCTGAACCACGTGATTGCCATTCTGATCTTTCACACACTTCAAGACATGGCCATCTAGTTCCCGAAC
CATCTCATTCTGCTGGTCTGAAGGAATAAACTCAAGAGCTTTCTCGATAACACGGCTGCCATAC
